Addgene plasmid #15235: Flag-ECFP-betaPIXa
Depositing lab: Rick Horwitz. Depositing organization: University of Virginia. Publication: Identification of protein networks associated with the PAK1-betaPIX-GIT1-paxillin signaling complex by mass spectrometry. Mayhew MW, Webb DJ, Kovalenko M, Whitmore L, Fox JW, Horwitz AF. J Proteome Res. 2006 Sep . 5(9):2417-23. 10.1021/pr060140t PubMed 16944954.
Backbone
  Vector backbone: pcDNA3
  Backbone manufacturer: Invitrogen
  Backbone size w/o insert (bp): 6100
  Vector type: Mammalian Expression
  Selectable markers: Neomycin (select with G418)
Growth in bacteria
  Bacterial resistance: Ampicillin, 100 μg/mL
  Growth temperature: 37°C
  Growth strain: DH5alpha
  Copy number: High Copy
Gene/Insert
  Gene/Insert name: beta-PIXa (alt names: PAK interactive exchange factor; COOL 1)
  Species: M. musculus (mouse)
  Insert size (bp): 1950
  Entrez Gene: Arhgef7 (a.k.a. C, Cool, P, PIX, Pak3bp, beta-Pix, betaPi, betaPix, betaPix-b, betaPix-c, coo, cool-1, mKIAA0142, p8, p85Cool1, p85SPR)
  Tag / fusion protein: Flag (N terminal on backbone); ECFP (N terminal on backbone)
  Cloning method: Restriction Enzyme; 5′ cloning site EcoRI (not destroyed); 3′ cloning site XhoI (not destroyed)
  Sequencing primers: 5′ T7
Resource information
  A portion of this plasmid was derived from a plasmid made by: Dr. Chris Turner SUNY Upstate Medical Univ. Syracuse, NY
Terms and licenses: Academic/Nonprofit Terms; Industry Terms: Not Available to Industry
How to cite: Flag-ECFP-betaPIXa was a gift from Rick Horwitz (Addgene plasmid # 15235 ; http://n2t.net/addgene:15235 ; RRID:Addgene_15235)
