[The description below was written by a language model from this plasmid's Addgene catalogue record.]
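Description:
Flag-ECFP-betaPIXa is a mammalian expression plasmid built on the pcDNA3 backbone (about 6.1 kb without insert). It is propagated in E. coli as a high-copy plasmid under ampicillin selection, and it carries a neomycin resistance marker so that transfected mammalian cells can be selected with G418 to obtain stable lines. The record does not list the promoter explicitly. pcDNA3 vectors normally drive the insert from the CMV immediate-early promoter, and the listed T7 sequencing primer is consistent with the T7 promoter site that lies just upstream of the pcDNA3 cloning region.

The payload is the mouse beta-PIXa coding sequence (gene Arhgef7, also known as PAK-interactive exchange factor or COOL-1), an insert of roughly 1.95 kb cloned between EcoRI and XhoI sites, both of which remain intact. Beta-PIX is a Rho-family guanine nucleotide exchange factor that binds PAK kinases. The backbone supplies two N-terminal tags, a Flag epitope and enhanced cyan fluorescent protein (ECFP), so the expressed product is a Flag-ECFP-beta-PIXa fusion. The Flag tag allows immunoprecipitation, affinity purification and immunoblot detection, while ECFP allows the protein's expression and subcellular localisation to be followed by fluorescence microscopy.

The associated publication concerns mass-spectrometric identification of protein networks linked to the PAK1–betaPIX–GIT1–paxillin signalling complex, which suggests the construct was used as a tagged bait for isolating beta-PIX-associated proteins from mammalian cells. No feature table was provided, so the exact order and spacing of the tags and any linkers cannot be confirmed from the record. Part of the plasmid was derived from a construct made in another laboratory.
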