>Addgene plasmid #15235 | Flag-ECFP-betaPIXa | addgene partial sequence | sequence record 21689 | 15235 with BGHrev
GCCCTCTAGATGCATGCTCGAGCTATAGATTGGTCTCATCCCAGGCAGGGTCGTTCATATTCTTTAGAAC
CTTCCTCACCAGCTTCTCTAAGTCCTTGCGGGCCCTCTGTTCCTCCTCTAAGGACTTCTTCATCTTCTTG
TTATCCTGTCTTAACTCCTGGACTTCATCCTTTAACGCATACACCGTATCCACGAGGCTCTTTTCCTCTA
TCACTGTCTGCCCATTGCTCTTGGTTTCTTCGACTATAATTTTTTCTTCTTCTGGAAGCAACACTTGTGG
AGCAGATTCTTTGCGTGAACTTGAGTTCAGGGTCTGGCGCGTCTTTGCACTTGTGCAATAAGCTTCGATA
ACCTTCAGGATCTGAGCGTCTTCTTCCAGCGCCGCTGTGCTCTTGCGCACAGCGAACTCCTCGTCCGAAG
GCTTCCGCTCGGGCTTGCGCTTCGGCAGCAGCTTTTTCATGGTCTTGGGGCTCTTACTGAGATCCTCCTT
GTAGCAGAGAGCAGCTGAGGGCCGGAGGGGAGGTGCAGGCCGCATGCAACTCAGGCTCCAAGGCTTGGGG
GTCTTCGGAGGCTCCAGGGGTCCCCAGCTGATGGTGGTGTGTGGGGTGCCATGGTGA
