>Addgene plasmid #15235 | Flag-ECFP-betaPIXa | addgene partial sequence | sequence record 21690 | CMV-F 5'-CGCAAATGGGCGGTAGGCGTG-3'
GCAGAGCTCTCTGGCTACTAGAGAACCACTGCTTACTGGCTTATCGAAATTAATACGACTCACTATAGGG
AGACCCAAGCTGCCACCATGGACTACAAGGACGACGATGACAAGGGACCTAAGCTTGGTACCGTGAGCAA
GGGCGAGGAGCTGTTCACCGGGGTGGTGCCCATCCTGGTCGAGCTGGACGGCGACGTAAACGGCCACAAG
TTCAGCGTGTCCGGCGAGGGCGAGGGCGATGCCACCTACGGCAAGCTGACCCTGAAGTTCATCTGCACCA
CCGGCAAGCTGCCCGTGCCCTGGCCCACCCTCGTGACCACCCTGACCTGGGGCGTGCAGTGCTTCAGCCG
CTACCCCGACCACATGAAGCAGCACGACTTCTTCAAGTCCGCCATGCCCGAAGGCTACGTCCAGGAGCGC
ACCATCTTCTTCAAGGACGACGGCAACTACAAGACCCGCGCCGAGGTGAAGTTCGAGGGCGACACCCTGG
TGAACCGCATCGAGCTGAAGGGCATCGACTTCAAGGAGGACGGCAACATCCTGGGGCACAAGCTGGAGTA
CAACTACATCAGCCACAACGTCTATATCACCGCCGACAAGCAGAAGAACGGCATCAAGGCCAACTTCAAG
ATCCGCCACAACATCGAGGACGGCAGCGTGCAGCTCGCCGACCACTACCAGCAGAACACCCCCATCGGCG
ACGGCCCCGTGCTGCTGCCCGACAACCACTACCTGAGCACCCAGTCCGCCCTGAGCAAAGACCCCAACGA
GAAGCGCGATCACATGGTCCTGCTGGAGTTCGTGACCGCCGCCGGGATCACTC
